Addgene plasmid #162258: 6OGJ
Purpose: Baculovirus expression for structure determination
Depositing lab: Cheryl Arrowsmith. Depositing organization: University of Toronto.
Backbone
  Vector backbone: pNIC-CH
  Backbone manufacturer: SGC (Addgene Plasmid ##26117)
  Vector type: Bacterial Expression
Growth in bacteria
  Bacterial resistance: Kanamycin, 50 μg/mL
  Growth temperature: 37°C
  Growth strain: DH5alpha
  Copy number: Low Copy
Gene/Insert
  Gene/Insert name: MECP2 (alt name: MECP2:JMC138-F02:C241484)
  Species: H. sapiens (human)
  Insert size (bp): 270
  Entrez Gene: MECP2 (a.k.a. AUTSX3, MRX16, MRX79, MRXS13, MRXSL, PPMX, RS, RTS, RTT)
  Promoter: T7
  Tag / fusion protein: 6xHis (C terminal on insert)
  Cloning method: Ligation Independent Cloning
  Sequencing primers: 5′ T7; 3′ T7-term
Terms and licenses: Academic/Nonprofit Terms; Industry Terms: Not Available to Industry
Depositor comments: N-terminal tag AA:M. C-terminal tag AA:AHHHHHH. SGC Clone ID:MECP2:JMC138-F02:C241484. SGC Clone ID:http://www.thesgc.org/structures/6OGJ/
How to cite: 6OGJ was a gift from Cheryl Arrowsmith (Addgene plasmid # 162258 ; http://n2t.net/addgene:162258 ; RRID:Addgene_162258)
