[The description below was written by a language model from this plasmid's Addgene catalogue record and the feature table of its GenBank file.]
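Description:
6OGJ is a bacterial expression plasmid from a structural genomics collection, built on the pNIC-CH backbone, a pET-style T7 vector designed for ligation-independent cloning. It carries a 270 bp fragment of human MECP2, the methyl-CpG-binding protein gene linked to Rett syndrome. The record does not say which residues or domain the fragment covers. The insert is expressed with only an added initiator methionine at the N-terminus and a short C-terminal alanine-plus-hexahistidine tag for metal-affinity purification. The insert itself is not annotated in the 5,566 bp feature table. It presumably lies between the lac operator, which ends at the numbering origin, and the first of two annotated 6xHis segments. The second 6xHis segment sits further downstream, before the T7 terminator, and is probably vector-derived rather than part of the stated tag.

Transcription is driven by a T7 promoter followed by a lac operator, and the plasmid encodes its own lacI repressor. Expression is therefore held off until induced with IPTG in an E. coli host that supplies T7 RNA polymerase. Propagation relies on a pBR322-type ColE1 origin with the bom region and the rop gene, which keeps copy number low, in line with the catalogue entry. Selection is by kanamycin through the aph(3')-Ia gene, and an f1 origin is also present.

The purpose field and the GenBank definition both say "baculovirus expression for structure determination". However, the vector type, backbone and every annotated element are those of a bacterial T7 system, and no baculoviral or insect-cell elements are listed. The plasmid name and depositor comments tie it to a deposited structure, so its use is producing recombinant MECP2 fragment for structural work.
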