LOCUS       Exported 5566 bp ds-DNA circular SYN 13-MAY-2021
DEFINITION  Baculovirus expression for structure determination.
ACCESSION   .
VERSION     .
KEYWORDS    6OGJ
SOURCE      synthetic DNA construct
  ORGANISM  synthetic DNA construct
REFERENCE   1 (bases 1 to 5566)
  TITLE     SGC Toronto 2019-Q1 to 2020-Q2
REFERENCE   2 (bases 1 to 5566)
  AUTHORS   .
  TITLE     Direct Submission
  JOURNAL   Exported May 13, 2021 from SnapGene Server 1.1.58
            http://www.snapgene.com
FEATURES             Location/Qualifiers
     source          1..5566
                     /organism="synthetic DNA construct"
                     /mol_type="other DNA"
     CDS             320..337
                     /codon_start=1
                     /product="6xHis affinity tag"
                     /label=6xHis
                     /translation="HHHHHH"
     CDS             387..404
                     /codon_start=1
                     /product="6xHis affinity tag"
                     /label=6xHis
                     /translation="HHHHHH"
     primer_bind     complement(457..475)
                     /label=T7 Term
                     /note="T7 terminator, reverse primer"
     terminator      471..518
                     /label=T7 terminator
                     /note="transcription terminator for bacteriophage T7 RNA
                     polymerase"
     rep_origin      555..1010
                     /direction=RIGHT
                     /label=f1 ori
                     /note="f1 bacteriophage origin of replication; arrow
                     indicates direction of (+) strand synthesis"
     primer_bind     complement(642..661)
                     /label=F1ori-R
                     /note="F1 origin, reverse primer"
     primer_bind     852..873
                     /label=F1ori-F
                     /note="F1 origin, forward primer"
     CDS             complement(1102..1917)
                     /codon_start=1
                     /gene="aph(3')-Ia"
                     /product="aminoglycoside phosphotransferase"
                     /label=KanR
                     /note="confers resistance to kanamycin in bacteria or G418
                     (Geneticin(R)) in eukaryotes"
                     /translation="MSHIQRETSCSRPRLNSNMDADLYGYKWARDNVGQSGATIYRLYG
                     KPDAPELFLKHGKGSVANDVTDEMVRLNWLTEFMPLPTIKHFIRTPDDAWLLTTAIPGK
                     TAFQVLEEYPDSGENIVDALAVFLRRLHSIPVCNCPFNSDRVFRLAQAQSRMNNGLVDA
                     SDFDDERNGWPVEQVWKEMHKLLPFSPDSVVTHGDFSLDNLIFDEGKLIGCIDVGRVGI
                     ADRYQDLAILWNCLGEFSPSLQKRLFQKYGIDNPDMNKLQFHLMLDEFF"
     primer_bind     1825..1844
                     /label=Kan-R
                     /note="Kanamycin resistance gene, reverse primer"
     primer_bind     1909..1928
                     /label=pENTR-R
                     /note="pENTR vectors, reverse primer"
     rep_origin      2039..2627
                     /direction=RIGHT
                     /label=ori
                     /note="high-copy-number ColE1/pMB1/pBR322/pUC origin of
                     replication"
     primer_bind     2528..2547
                     /label=pBR322ori-F
                     /note="pBR322 origin, forward primer"
     primer_bind     2781..2798
                     /label=L4440
                     /note="L4440 vector, forward primer"
     misc_feature    2813..2952
                     /label=bom
                     /note="basis of mobility region from pBR322"
     primer_bind     complement(2878..2897)
                     /label=pRS-marker
                     /note="pRS vectors, use to sequence yeast selectable
                     marker"
     primer_bind     3038..3060
                     /label=pGEX 3'
                     /note="pGEX vectors, reverse primer"
     CDS             complement(3054..3245)
                     /codon_start=1
                     /gene="rop"
                     /product="Rop protein, which maintains plasmids at low copy
                     number"
                     /label=rop
                     /translation="MTKQEKTALNMARFIRSQTLTLLEKLNELDADEQADICESLHDHA
                     DELYRSCLARFGDDGENL"
     CDS             complement(4054..5136)
                     /codon_start=1
                     /gene="lacI"
                     /product="lac repressor"
                     /label=lacI
                     /note="The lac repressor binds to the lac operator to
                     inhibit transcription in E. coli. This inhibition can be
                     relieved by adding lactose or
                     isopropyl-beta-D-thiogalactopyranoside (IPTG)."
                     /translation="MKPVTLYDVAEYAGVSYQTVSRVVNQASHVSAKTREKVEAAMAEL
                     NYIPNRVAQQLAGKQSLLIGVATSSLALHAPSQIVAAIKSRADQLGASVVVSMVERSGV
                     EACKAAVHNLLAQRVSGLIINYPLDDQDAIAVEAACTNVPALFLDVSDQTPINSIIFSH
                     EDGTRLGVEHLVALGHQQIALLAGPLSSVSARLRLAGWHKYLTRNQIQPIAEREGDWSA
                     MSGFQQTMQMLNEGIVPTAMLVANDQMALGAMRAITESGLRVGADISVVGYDDTEDSSC
                     YIPPLTTIKQDFRLLGQTSVDRLLQLSQGQAVKGNQLLPVSLVKRKTTLAPNTQTASPR
                     ALADSLMQLARQVSRLESGQ"
     primer_bind     5098..5117
                     /label=LacI-R
                     /note="LacI, reverse primer"
     promoter        complement(5137..5214)
                     /gene="lacI"
                     /label=lacI promoter
     primer_bind     5420..5439
                     /label=pBRrevBam
                     /note="pBR322 vectors, tet region, downstream of BamHI,
                     reverse primer"
     primer_bind     5523..5542
                     /label=T7
                     /note="T7 promoter, forward primer"
     promoter        5523..5541
                     /label=T7 promoter
                     /note="promoter for bacteriophage T7 RNA polymerase"
     protein_bind    5542..5566
                     /label=lac operator
                     /bound_moiety="lac repressor encoded by lacI"
                     /note="The lac repressor binds to the lac operator to
                     inhibit transcription in E. coli. This inhibition can be
                     relieved by adding lactose or
                     isopropyl-beta-D-thiogalactopyranoside (IPTG)."
ORIGIN
        1 cctctagaaa taattttgtt taaccttaag aaggagatat actatggctt ctgcctcccc
       61 caaacagcgg cgctccatca tccgtgaccg gggacccatg tatgatgacc ccaccctgcc
      121 tgaaggctgg acacggaagc ttaagcaaag gaaatctggc cgctctgctg ggaagtatga
      181 tgtgtatttg atcaatcccc agggaaaagc ctttcgctct aaagtggagt tgattgcgta
      241 cttcgaaaag gtaggcgaca catccctgga ccctaatgat tttgacttca cggtaactgg
      301 gagagggagc ccctccgcgc accatcatca ccaccattga ggatccgaat tcgagctccg
      361 tcgacaagct tgcggccgca ctcgagcacc accaccacca ccactgagat ccggctgcta
      421 acaaagcccg aaaggaagct gagttggctg ctgccaccgc tgagcaataa ctagcataac
      481 cccttggggc ctctaaacgg gtcttgaggg gttttttgct gaaaggagga actatatccg
      541 gattggcgaa tgggnnnnnn nnnnnnnnnn nnnnnnnnnn nnnnnnnnnn nnnnnnnnnn
      601 nnnnnnnnnn nnnnnnnnnn nnnnnnnnnn nnnnnnnnnn nnnnnnnnnn nnnnnnnnnn
      661 nnnnnnnnnn nnnnnnnncn nnnnnnnnnn nnnnnnnnnn nnnnnnnnnn nnnnnnnnnn
      721 nnnnnnnnnn nnnnnnnnnn nnnnnnnnnn nnnnnnnnnn nnnnnnnnnn annnnnnnnn
      781 nnnnnnnnnn nnnnnnnnnn nnnnnnnnnn nnnnnnnnnn cctttgacgt tggagtccac
      841 gttctttnnn nnnnnnnnnn nnnnnnnnnn nnnnnnnnnn nnnnacccta tctcggtcta
      901 ttcttttgat ttataaggga ttttgccgat ttcggcctat tggttaaaaa atgagctgat
      961 ttaacaaaaa tttaacgcga attttaacaa aatattaacg cttacaattt aggtggcact
     1021 tttcggggaa atgtgcgcgg aacccctatt tgtttatttt tctaaataca ttcaaatatg
     1081 tatccgctca tgaattaatt cttagaaaaa ctcatcgagc atcaaatgaa actgcaattt
     1141 attcatatca ggattatcaa taccatattt ttgaaaaagc cgtttctgta atgaaggaga
     1201 aaactcaccg aggcagttcc ataggatggc aagatcctgg tatcggtctg cgattccgac
     1261 tcgtccaaca tcaatacaac ctattaattt cccctcgtca aaaataaggt tatcaagtga
     1321 gaaatcacca tgagtgacga ctgaatccgg tgagaatggc aaaagtttat gcatttcttt
     1381 ccagacttgt tcaacaggcc agccattacg ctcgtcatca aaatcactcg catcaaccaa
     1441 accgttattc attcgtgatt gcgcctgagc gagacgaaat acgcgatcgc tgttaaaagg
     1501 acaattacaa acaggaatcg aatgcaaccg gcgcaggaac actgccagcg catcaacaat
     1561 attttcacct gaatcaggat attcttctaa tacctggaat gctgttttcc cggggatcgc
     1621 agtggtgagt aaccatgcat catcaggagt acggataaaa tgcttgatgg tcggaagagg
     1681 cataaattcc gtcagccagt ttagtctgac catctcatct gtaacatcat tggcaacgct
     1741 acctttgcca tgtttcagaa acaactctgg cgcatcgggc ttcccataca atcgatagat
     1801 tgtcgcacct gattgcccga cattatcgcg agcccattta tacccatata aatcagcatc
     1861 catgttggaa tttaatcgcg gcctagagca agacgtttcc cgttgaatat ggctcataac
     1921 accccttgta ttactgttta tgtaagcaga cagttttatt gttcatgacc aaaatccctt
     1981 aacgtgagtt ttcgttccac tgagcgtcag accccgtaga aaagatcaaa ggatcttctt
     2041 gagatccttt ttttctgcgc gtaatctgct gcttgcaaac aaaaaaacca ccgctaccag
     2101 cggtggtttg tttgccggat caagagctac caactctttt tccgaaggta actggcttca
     2161 gcagagcgca gataccaaat actgtccttc tagtgtagcc gtagttaggc caccacttca
     2221 agaactctgt agcaccgcct acatacctcg ctctgctaat cctgttacca gtggctgctg
     2281 ccagtggcga taagtcgtgt cttaccgggt tggactcaag acgatagtta ccggataagg
     2341 cgcagcggtc gggctgaacg gggggttcgt gcacacagcc cagcttggag cgaacgacct
     2401 acaccgaact gagataccta cagcgtgagc tatgagaaag cgccacgctt cccgaaggga
     2461 gaaaggcgga caggtatccg gtaagcggca gggtcggaac aggagagcgc acgagggagc
     2521 ttccaggggg aaacgcctgg tatctttata gtcctgtcgg gtttcgccac ctctgacttg
     2581 agcgtcgatt tttgtgatgc tcgtcagggg ggcggagcct atggaaaaac gccagcaacg
     2641 cggccttttt acggttcctg gccttttgct ggccttttgc tcacatgttc tttcctgcgt
     2701 tatcccctga ttctgtggat aaccgtatta ccgcctttga gtgagctgat accgctcgcc
     2761 gcagccgaac gaccgagcgc agcgagtcag tgagcgagga agcggaagag cgcctgatgc
     2821 ggtattttct ccttacgcat ctgtgcggta tttcacaccg caatggtgca ctctcagtac
     2881 aatctgctct gatgccgcat agttaagcca gtatacactc cgctatcgct acgtgactgg
     2941 gtcatggctg cgccccgaca cccgccaaca cccgctgacg cgccctgacg ggcttgtctg
     3001 ctcccggcat ccgcttacag acaagctgtg accgtctccg ggagctgcat gtgtcagagg
     3061 ttttcaccgt catcaccgaa acgcgcgagg cagctgcggt aaagctcatc agcgtggtcg
     3121 tgaagcgatt cacagatgtc tgcctgttca tccgcgtcca gctcgttgag tttctccaga
     3181 agcgttaatg tctggcttct gataaagcgg gccatgttaa gggcggtttt ttcctgtttg
     3241 gtcactgatg cctccgtgta agggggattt ctgttcatgg gggtaatgat accgatgaaa
     3301 cgagagagga tgctcacgat acgggttact gatgatgaac atgcccggtt actggaacgt
     3361 tgtgagggta aacaactggc ggtatggatg cggcgggacc agagaaaaat cactcagggt
     3421 caatgccagc gcttcgttaa tacagatgta ggtgttccac agggtagcca gcagcatcct
     3481 gcgatgcaga tccggaacat aatggtgcag ggcgctgact tccgcgtttc cagactttac
     3541 gaaacacgga aaccgaagac cattcatgtt gttgctcagg tcgcagacgt tttgcagcag
     3601 cagtcgcttc acgttcgctc gcgtatcggt gattcattct gctaaccagt aaggcaaccc
     3661 cgccagccta gccgggtcct caacgacagg agcacgatca tgcgcacccg tggggccgcc
     3721 atgccggcga taatggcctg cttctcgccg aaacgtttgg tggcgggacc agtgacgaag
     3781 gcttgagcga gggcgtgcaa gattccgaat accgcaagcg acaggccgat catcgtcgcg
     3841 ctccagcgaa agcggtcctc gccgaaaatg acccagagcg ctgccggcac ctgtcctacg
     3901 agttgcatga taaagaagac agtcataagt gcggcgacga tagtcatgcc ccgcgcccac
     3961 cggaaggagc tgactgggtt gaaggctctc aagggcatcg gtcgagatcc cggtgcctaa
     4021 tgagtgagct aacttacatt aattgcgttg cgctcactgc ccgctttcca gtcgggaaac
     4081 ctgtcgtgcc agctgcatta atgaatcggc caacgcgcgg ggagaggcgg tttgcgtatt
     4141 gggcgccagg gtggtttttc ttttcaccag tgagacgggc aacagctgat tgcccttcac
     4201 cgcctggccc tgagagagtt gcagcaagcg gtccacgctg gtttgcccca gcaggcgaaa
     4261 atcctgtttg atggtggtta acggcgggat ataacatgag ctgtcttcgg tatcgtcgta
     4321 tcccactacc gagatatccg caccaacgcg cagcccggac tcggtaatgg cgcgcattgc
     4381 gcccagcgcc atctgatcgt tggcaaccag catcgcagtg ggaacgatgc cctcattcag
     4441 catttgcatg gtttgttgaa aaccggacat ggcactccag tcgccttccc gttccgctat
     4501 cggctgaatt tgattgcgag tgagatattt atgccagcca gccagacgca gacgcgccga
     4561 gacagaactt aatgggcccg ctaacagcgc gatttgctgg tgacccaatg cgaccagatg
     4621 ctccacgccc agtcgcgtac cgtcttcatg ggagaaaata atactgttga tgggtgtctg
     4681 gtcagagaca tcaagaaata acgccggaac attagtgcag gcagcttcca cagcaatggc
     4741 atcctggtca tccagcggat agttaatgat cagcccactg acgcgttgcg cgagaagatt
     4801 gtgcaccgcc gctttacagg cttcgacgcc gcttcgttct accatcgaca ccaccacgct
     4861 ggcacccagt tgatcggcgc gagatttaat cgccgcgaca atttgcgacg gcgcgtgcag
     4921 ggccagactg gaggtggcaa cgccaatcag caacgactgt ttgcccgcca gttgttgtgc
     4981 cacgcggttg ggaatgtaat tcagctccgc catcgccgct tccacttttt cccgcgtttt
     5041 cgcagaaacg tggctggcct ggttcaccac gcgggaaacg gtctgataag agacaccggc
     5101 atactctgcg acatcgtata acgttactgg tttcacattc accaccctga attgactctc
     5161 ttccgggcgc tatcatgcca taccgcgaaa ggttttgcgc cattcgatgg tgtccgggat
     5221 ctcgacgctc tcccttatgc gactcctgca ttaggaagca gcccagtagt aggttgaggc
     5281 cgttgagcac cgccgccgca aggaatggtg catgcaagga gatggcgccc aacagtcccc
     5341 cggccacggg gcctgccacc atacccacgc cgaaacaagc gctcatgagc ccgaagtggc
     5401 gagcccgatc ttccccatcg gtgatgtcgg cgatataggc gccagcaacc gcacctgtgg
     5461 cgccggtgat gccggccacg atgcgtccgg cgtagaggat cgagatctcg atcccgcgaa
     5521 attaatacga ctcactatag gggaattgtg agcggataac aattcc
//
