>Addgene plasmid #162258 | 6OGJ | depositor partial sequence | sequence record 314541 | Insert sequence
GCTTCTGCCTCCCCCAAACAGCGGCGCTCCATCATCCGTGACCGGGGACCCATGTATGATGACCCCACCC
TGCCTGAAGGCTGGACACGGAAGCTTAAGCAAAGGAAATCTGGCCGCTCTGCTGGGAAGTATGATGTGTA
TTTGATCAATCCCCAGGGAAAAGCCTTTCGCTCTAAAGTGGAGTTGATTGCGTACTTCGAAAAGGTAGGC
GACACATCCCTGGACCCTAATGATTTTGACTTCACGGTAACTGGGAGAGGGAGCCCCTCC
